>Addgene plasmid #107881 | Lifeact-rsLOV1 pcDNA3.1(+) | depositor full sequence | sequence record 203632 | Lifeact-rsLOV1 pcDNA3.1(+) sequence 5875 bps
GACGGATCGGGAGATCTCCCGATCCCCTATGGTGCACTCTCAGTACAATCTGCTCTGATGCCGCATAGTT
AAGCCAGTATCTGCTCCCTGCTTGTGTGTTGGAGGTCGCTGAGTAGTGCGCGAGCAAAATTTAAGCTACA
ACAAGGCAAGGCTTGACCGACAATTGCATGAAGAATCTGCTTAGGGTTAGGCGTTTTGCGCTGCTTCGCG
ATGTACGGGCCAGATATACGCGTTGACATTGATTATTGACTAGTTATTAATAGTAATCAATTACGGGGTC
ATTAGTTCATAGCCCATATATGGAGTTCCGCGTTACATAACTTACGGTAAATGGCCCGCCTGGCTGACCG
CCCAACGACCCCCGCCCATTGACGTCAATAATGACGTATGTTCCCATAGTAACGCCAATAGGGACTTTCC
ATTGACGTCAATGGGTGGAGTATTTACGGTAAACTGCCCACTTGGCAGTACATCAAGTGTATCATATGCC
AAGTACGCCCCCTATTGACGTCAATGACGGTAAATGGCCCGCCTGGCATTATGCCCAGTACATGACCTTA
TGGGACTTTCCTACTTGGCAGTACATCTACGTATTAGTCATCGCTATTACCATGGTGATGCGGTTTTGGC
AGTACATCAATGGGCGTGGATAGCGGTTTGACTCACGGGGATTTCCAAGTCTCCACCCCATTGACGTCAA
TGGGAGTTTGTTTTGGCACCAAAATCAACGGGACTTTCCAAAATGTCGTAACAACTCCGCCCCATTGACG
CAAATGGGCGGTAGGCGTGTACGGTGGGAGGTCTATATAAGCAGAGCTCTCTGGCTAACTAGAGAACCCA
CTGCTTACTGGCTTATCGAAATTAATACGACTCACTATAGGGAGACCCAAGCTGGCTAGCGTTTAAACTT
AAGCTTCGAATTCATGGGTGTCGCAGATTTGATCAAGAAATTCGAAAGCATCTCAAAGGAAGAAGGGGAT
CCACCGGTCGCCACCATGACAAGATTTCAGTCATTCGGTATATCTGGACAGCTGGAGGTGATAAAGAATG
CCCTGGACCACCTGCGCGTGGGAGTTGTAATCACAGACCCGGCCAGGGAAGATAATCCCATCGTGTATGT
GAACCAGGGATTTGTACAAATGACAGGTTATGAAGCGGAAGAGATCCTGGGTAAGAACTGTCGCATTCTC
CAAGGTGAGCATACCGACCCCGCTGAGGTGGATATAATCCGGACAGCGCTGCAGAACAAGGAGCCTGTGA
CAGTCCAGATCCTGAACTACCGGAAGGATGGGACCATGTTCTGGAACCTGCTGCACATTGTGCCGATTGT
GATTGAAGGCAAGACATATTTTGTGGGCAATCAAAATGATATCACTAAACAGAAAGAGTACGAGAAACTG
CTGGAGAGACCGCACAGAGGCTGAGCGGCCGCTCGAGTCTAGAGGGCCCGTTTAAACCCGCTGATCAGCC
TCGACTGTGCCTTCTAGTTGCCAGCCATCTGTTGTTTGCCCCTCCCCCGTGCCTTCCTTGACCCTGGAAG
GTGCCACTCCCACTGTCCTTTCCTAATAAAATGAGGAAATTGCATCGCATTGTCTGAGTAGGTGTCATTC
TATTCTGGGGGGTGGGGTGGGGCAGGACAGCAAGGGGGAGGATTGGGAAGACAATAGCAGGCATGCTGGG
GATGCGGTGGGCTCTATGGCTTCTGAGGCGGAAAGAACCAGCTGGGGCTCTAGGGGGTATCCCC
[124 nt withheld, positions 1745-1868]
C
[91 nt withheld, positions 1870-1960]
A
[49 nt withheld, positions 1962-2010]
CCTTTGACGTTGGAGTCCACGTTCTTT
[37 nt withheld, positions 2038-2074]
ACCCTATCTCGGTCTATTCTTTTGATTTATAAGGGATTTTGCCGATTTCGGCCTATTGGTTAAAAAATGA
GCTGATTTAACAAAAATTTAACGCGAATTAATTCTGTGGAATGTGTGTCAGTTAGGGTGTGGAAAGTCCC
CAGGCTCCCCAGCAGGCAGAAGTATGCAAAGCATGCATCTCAATTAGTCAGCAACCAGGTGTGGAAAGTC
CCCAGGCTCCCCAGCAGGCAGAAGTATGCAAAGCATGCATCTCAATTAGTCAGCAACCATAGTCCCGCCC
CTAACTCCGCCCATCCCGCCCCTAACTCCGCCCAGTTCCGCCCATTCTCCGCCCCATGGCTGACTAATTT
TTTTTATTTATGCAGAGGCCGAGGCCGCCTCTGCCTCTGAGCTATTCCAGAAGTAGTGAGGAGGCTTTTT
TGGAGGCCTAGGCTTTTGCAAAAAGCTCCCGGGAGCTTGTATATCCATTTTCGGATCTGATCAAGAGACA
GGATGAGGATCGTTTCGCATGATTGAACAAGATGGATTGCACGCAGGTTCTCCGGCCGCTTGGGTGGAGA
GGCTATTCGGCTATGACTGGGCACAACAGACAATCGGCTGCTCTGATGCCGCCGTGTTCCGGCTGTCAGC
GCAGGGGCGCCCGGTTCTTTTTGTCAAGACCGACCTGTCCGGTGCCCTGAATGAACTGCAGGACGAGGCA
GCGCGGCTATCGTGGCTGGCCACGACGGGCGTTCCTTGCGCAGCTGTGCTCGACGTTGTCACTGAAGCGG
GAAGGGACTGGCTGCTATTGGGCGAAGTGCCGGGGCAGGATCTCCTGTCATCTCACCTTGCTCCTGCCGA
GAAAGTATCCATCATGGCTGATGCAATGCGGCGGCTGCATACGCTTGATCCGGCTACCTGCCCATTCGAC
CACCAAGCGAAACATCGCATCGAGCGAGCACGTACTCGGATGGAAGCCGGTCTTGTCGATCAGGATGATC
TGGACGAAGAGCATCAGGGGCTCGCGCCAGCCGAACTGTTCGCCAGGCTCAAGGCGCGCATGCCCGACGG
CGAGGATCTCGTCGTGACCCATGGCGATGCCTGCTTGCCGAATATCATGGTGGAAAATGGCCGCTTTTCT
GGATTCATCGACTGTGGCCGGCTGGGTGTGGCGGACCGCTATCAGGACATAGCGTTGGCTACCCGTGATA
TTGCTGAAGAGCTTGGCGGCGAATGGGCTGACCGCTTCCTCGTGCTTTACGGTATCGCCGCTCCCGATTC
GCAGCGCATCGCCTTCTATCGCCTTCTTGACGAGTTCTTCTGAGCGGGACTCTGGGGTTCGAAATGACCG
ACCAAGCGACGCCCAACCTGCCATCACGAGATTTCGATTCCACCGCCGCCTTCTATGAAAGGTTGGGCTT
CGGAATCGTTTTCCGGGACGCCGGCTGGATGATCCTCCAGCGCGGGGATCTCATGCTGGAGTTCTTCGCC
CACCCCAACTTGTTTATTGCAGCTTATAATGGTTACAAATAAAGCAATAGCATCACAAATTTCACAAATA
AAGCATTTTTTTCACTGCATTCTAGTTGTGGTTTGTCCAAACTCATCAATGTATCTTATCATGTCTGTAT
ACCGTCGACCTCTAGCTAGAGCTTGGCGTAATCATGGTCATAGCTGTTTCCTGTGTGAAATTGTTATCCG
CTCACAATTCCACACAACATACGAGCCGGAAGCATAAAGTGTAAAGCCTGGGGTGCCTAATGAGTGAGCT
AACTCACATTAATTGCGTTGCGCTCACTGCCCGCTTTCCAGTCGGGAAACCTGTCGTGCCAGCTGCATTA
ATGAATCGGCCAACGCGCGGGGAGAGGCGGTTTGCGTATTGGGCGCTCTTCCGCTTCCTCGCTCACTGAC
TCGCTGCGCTCGGTCGTTCGGCTGCGGCGAGCGGTATCAGCTCACTCAAAGGCGGTAATACGGTTATCCA
CAGAATCAGGGGATAACGCAGGAAAGAACATGTGAGCAAAAGGCCAGCAAAAGGCCAGGAACCGTAAAAA
GGCCGCGTTGCTGGCGTTTTTCCATAGGCTCCGCCCCCCTGACGAGCATCACAAAAATCGACGCTCAAGT
CAGAGGTGGCGAAACCCGACAGGACTATAAAGATACCAGGCGTTTCCCCCTGGAAGCTCCCTCGTGCGCT
CTCCTGTTCCGACCCTGCCGCTTACCGGATACCTGTCCGCCTTTCTCCCTTCGGGAAGCGTGGCGCTTTC
TCATAGCTCACGCTGTAGGTATCTCAGTTCGGTGTAGGTCGTTCGCTCCAAGCTGGGCTGTGTGCACGAA
CCCCCCGTTCAGCCCGACCGCTGCGCCTTATCCGGTAACTATCGTCTTGAGTCCAACCCGGTAAGACACG
ACTTATCGCCACTGGCAGCAGCCACTGGTAACAGGATTAGCAGAGCGAGGTATGTAGGCGGTGCTACAGA
GTTCTTGAAGTGGTGGCCTAACTACGGCTACACTAGAAGAACAGTATTTGGTATCTGCGCTCTGCTGAAG
CCAGTTACCTTCGGAAAAAGAGTTGGTAGCTCTTGATCCGGCAAACAAACCACCGCTGGTAGCGGTTTTT
TTGTTTGCAAGCAGCAGATTACGCGCAGAAAAAAAGGATCTCAAGAAGATCCTTTGATCTTTTCTACGGG
GTCTGACGCTCAGTGGAACGAAAACTCACGTTAAGGGATTTTGGTCATGAGATTATCAAAAAGGATCTTC
ACCTAGATCCTTTTAAATTAAAAATGAAGTTTTAAATCAATCTAAAGTATATATGAGTAAACTTGGTCTG
ACAGTTACCAATGCTTAATCAGTGAGGCACCTATCTCAGCGATCTGTCTATTTCGTTCATCCATAGTTGC
CTGACTCCCCGTCGTGTAGATAACTACGATACGGGAGGGCTTACCATCTGGCCCCAGTGCTGCAATGATA
CCGCGAGACCCACGCTCACCGGCTCCAGATTTATCAGCAATAAACCAGCCAGCCGGAAGGGCCGAGCGCA
GAAGTGGTCCTGCAACTTTATCCGCCTCCATCCAGTCTATTAATTGTTGCCGGGAAGCTAGAGTAAGTAG
TTCGCCAGTTAATAGTTTGCGCAACGTTGTTGCCATTGCTACAGGCATCGTGGTGTCACGCTCGTCGTTT
GGTATGGCTTCATTCAGCTCCGGTTCCCAACGATCAAGGCGAGTTACATGATCCCCCATGTTGTGCAAAA
AAGCGGTTAGCTCCTTCGGTCCTCCGATCGTTGTCAGAAGTAAGTTGGCCGCAGTGTTATCACTCATGGT
TATGGCAGCACTGCATAATTCTCTTACTGTCATGCCATCCGTAAGATGCTTTTCTGTGACTGGTGAGTAC
TCAACCAAGTCATTCTGAGAATAGTGTATGCGGCGACCGAGTTGCTCTTGCCCGGCGTCAATACGGGATA
ATACCGCGCCACATAGCAGAACTTTAAAAGTGCTCATCATTGGAAAACGTTCTTCGGGGCGAAAACTCTC
AAGGATCTTACCGCTGTTGAGATCCAGTTCGATGTAACCCACTCGTGCACCCAACTGATCTTCAGCATCT
TTTACTTTCACCAGCGTTTCTGGGTGAGCAAAAACAGGAAGGCAAAATGCCGCAAAAAAGGGAATAAGGG
CGACACGGAAATGTTGAATACTCATACTCTTCCTTTTTCAATATTATTGAAGCATTTATCAGGGTTATTG
TCTCATGAGCGGATACATATTTGAATGTATTTAGAAAAATAAACAAATAGGGGTTCCGCGCACATTTCCC
CGAAAAGTGCCACCTGACGTC
Features (pLannotate 1.2.2; 21 found; start..end, strand, type, name):
     28..80      -  misc_feature   bom (fragment): basis of mobility region from pBR322
    235..614     +  enhancer       CMV enhancer: human cytomegalovirus immediate early enhancer
    615..818     +  promoter       CMV promoter: human cytomegalovirus (CMV) immediate early promoter
    814..847     +  LTR            5' LTR (truncated) (fragment): truncated 5' long terminal repeat (LTR) from HIV-1
    863..881     +  promoter       T7 promoter: promoter for bacteriophage T7 RNA polymerase
    924..974     +  CDS            Lifeact: peptide that binds filamentous actin (Riedl et al., 2008) first 17 amino acids of budding yeast Abp140
    996..1406    +  CDS            pfyP (fragment): PHOT_BACSU - Also known as ytvA. Experimental evidence at protein level: Swiss-Prot protein existence level 1. Exhibits the same spectroscopical features and blue-light induced photochemistry as plants phototropins, with the reversible formation of a blue-shifted photoproduct, assigned to an FMN-cysteine thiol adduct. Although it is a positive regulator in the activation of the environmental signaling branch of the general stress transcription factor sigma-B, its precise role is undetermined. From Bacillus subtilis (strain 168).
   1475..1699    +  polyA_signal   bGH poly(A) signal: bovine growth hormone polyadenylation signal
   1703..1724    +  promoter       SV40 promoter (fragment): SV40 enhancer and early promoter
   1745..2173    +  rep_origin     f1 ori (sequence partly withheld): f1 bacteriophage origin of replication; arrow indicates direction of (+) strand synthesis
   2187..2516    +  promoter       SV40 promoter: SV40 enhancer and early promoter
   2583..3374    +  CDS            neo: KKA2_KLEPN - Also known as kan, nptII. Experimental evidence at protein level: Swiss-Prot protein existence level 1. Resistance to kanamycin, neomycin, paromomycin, ribostamycin, butirosin and gentamicin B. From Klebsiella pneumoniae.
   3398..3556    +  CDS            ble (fragment): BLE_KLEPN - Experimental evidence at protein level: Swiss-Prot protein existence level 1. Binding protein with a strong affinity to the bleomycin family of antibiotics. Binds to CL990; an antimitotic-antibiotic compound. From Klebsiella pneumoniae.
   3551..3672    +  polyA_signal   SV40 poly(A) signal: SV40 polyadenylation signal
   3745..3761    -  protein_bind   lac operator: The lac repressor binds to the lac operator to inhibit transcription in E. coli. This inhibition can be relieved by adding lactose or isopropyl-β-D-thiogalactopyranoside (IPTG). lac repressor encoded by lacI
   3769..3799    -  promoter       lac promoter: promoter for the E. coli lac operon
   3814..3835    -  protein_bind   CAP binding site: CAP binding activates transcription in the presence of cAMP. E. coli catabolite activator protein
   3848..3940    -  CDS            lacI (fragment): lac repressor; lacI; The lac repressor binds to the lac operator to inhibit transcription in E. coli. This inhibition can be relieved by adding lactose or isopropyl-β-D-thiogalactopyranoside (IPTG).
   4123..4708    -  rep_origin     ori: high-copy-number ColE1/pMB1/pBR322/pUC origin of replication
   4879..5739    -  CDS            AmpR: β-lactamase; bla; confers resistance to ampicillin, carbenicillin, and related antibiotics
   5740..5844    -  promoter       AmpR promoter: bla
