>Addgene plasmid #107881 | Lifeact-rsLOV1 pcDNA3.1(+) | addgene full sequence | sequence record 207646 | Addgene NGS Result
GATCGGGAGATCTCCCGATCCCCTATGGTGCACTCTCAGTACAATCTGCTCTGATGCCGCATAGTTAAGC
CAGTATCTGCTCCCTGCTTGTGTGTTGGAGGTCGCTGAGTAGTGCGCGAGCAAAATTTAAGCTACAACAA
GGCAAGGCTTGACCGACAATTGCATGAAGAATCTGCTTAGGGTTAGGCGTTTTGCGCTGCTTCGCGATGT
ACGGGCCAGATATACGCGTTGACATTGATTATTGACTAGTTATTAATAGTAATCAATTACGGGGTCATTA
GTTCATAGCCCATATATGGAGTTCCGCGTTACATAACTTACGGTAAATGGCCCGCCTGGCTGACCGCCCA
ACGACCCCCGCCCATTGACGTCAATAATGACGTATGTTCCCATAGTAACGCCAATAGGGACTTTCCATTG
ACGTCAATGGGTGGAGTATTTACGGTAAACTGCCCACTTGGCAGTACATCAAGTGTATCATATGCCAAGT
ACGCCCCCTATTGACGTCAATGACGGTAAATGGCCCGCCTGGCATTATGCCCAGTACATGACCTTATGGG
ACTTTCCTACTTGGCAGTACATCTACGTATTAGTCATCGCTATTACCATGGTGATGCGGTTTTGGCAGTA
CATCAATGGGCGTGGATAGCGGTTTGACTCACGGGGATTTCCAAGTCTCCACCCCATTGACGTCAATGGG
AGTTTGTTTTGGCACCAAAATCAACGGGACTTTCCAAAATGTCGTAACAACTCCGCCCCATTGACGCAAA
TGGGCGGTAGGCGTGTACGGTGGGAGGTCTATATAAGCAGAGCTCTCTGGCTAACTAGAGAACCCACTGC
TTACTGGCTTATCGAAATTAATACGACTCACTATAGGGAGACCCAAGCTGGCTAGCGTTTAAACTTAAGC
TTCGAATTCATGGGTGTCGCAGATTTGATCAAGAAATTCGAAAGCATCTCAAAGGAAGAAGGGGATCCAC
CGGTCGCCACCATGACAAGATTTCAGTCATTCGGTATATCTGGACAGCTGGAGGTGATAAAGAATGCCCT
GGACCACCTGCGCGTGGGAGTTGTAATCACAGACCCGGCCAGGGAAGATAATCCCATCGTGTATGTGAAC
CAGGGATTTGTACAAATGACAGGTTATGAAGCGGAAGAGATCCTGGGTAAGAACTGTCGCATTCTCCAAG
GTGAGCATACCGACCCCGCTGAGGTGGATATAATCCGGACAGCGCTGCAGAACAAGGAGCCTGTGACAGT
CCAGATCCTGAACTACCGGAAGGATGGGACCATGTTCTGGAACCTGCTGCACATTGTGCCGATTGTGATT
GAAGGCAAGACATATTTTGTGGGCAATCAAAATGATATCACTAAACAGAAAGAGTACGAGAAACTGCTGG
AGAGACCGCACAGAGGCTGAGCGGCCGCTCGAGTCTAGAGGGCCCGTTTAAACCCGCTGATCAGCCTCGA
CTGTGCCTTCTAGTTGCCAGCCATCTGTTGTTTGCCCCTCCCCCGTGCCTTCCTTGACCCTGGAAGGTGC
CACTCCCACTGTCCTTTCCTAATAAAATGAGGAAATTGCATCGCATTGTCTGAGTAGGTGTCATTCTATT
CTGGGGGGTGGGGTGGGGCAGGACAGCAAGGGGGAGGATTGGGAAGACAATAGCAGGCATGCTGGGGATG
CGGTGGGCTCTATGGCTTCTGAGGCGGAAAGAACCAGCTGGGGCTCTAGGGGGTATCCCC
[124 nt withheld, positions 1741-1864]
C
[91 nt withheld, positions 1866-1956]
A
[49 nt withheld, positions 1958-2006]
CCTTTGACGTTGGAGTCCACGTTCTTT
[37 nt withheld, positions 2034-2070]
ACCCTATCTCGGTCTATTCTTTTGATTTATAAGGGATTTTGCCGATTTCGGCCTATTGGTTAAAAAATGA
GCTGATTTAACAAAAATTTAACGCGAATTAATTCTGTGGAATGTGTGTCAGTTAGGGTGTGGAAAGTCCC
CAGGCTCCCCAGCAGGCAGAAGTATGCAAAGCATGCATCTCAATTAGTCAGCAACCAGGTGTGGAAAGTC
CCCAGGCTCCCCAGCAGGCAGAAGTATGCAAAGCATGCATCTCAATTAGTCAGCAACCATAGTCCCGCCC
CTAACTCCGCCCATCCCGCCCCTAACTCCGCCCAGTTCCGCCCATTCTCCGCCCCATGGCTGACTAATTT
TTTTTATTTATGCAGAGGCCGAGGCCGCCTCTGCCTCTGAGCTATTCCAGAAGTAGTGAGGAGGCTTTTT
TGGAGGCCTAGGCTTTTGCAAAAAGCTCCCGGGAGCTTGTATATCCATTTTCGGATCTGATCAAGAGACA
GGATGAGGATCGTTTCGCATGATTGAACAAGATGGATTGCACGCAGGTTCTCCGGCCGCTTGGGTGGAGA
GGCTATTCGGCTATGACTGGGCACAACAGACAATCGGCTGCTCTGATGCCGCCGTGTTCCGGCTGTCAGC
GCAGGGGCGCCCGGTTCTTTTTGTCAAGACCGACCTGTCCGGTGCCCTGAATGAACTGCAGGACGAGGCA
GCGCGGCTATCGTGGCTGGCCACGACGGGCGTTCCTTGCGCAGCTGTGCTCGACGTTGTCACTGAAGCGG
GAAGGGACTGGCTGCTATTGGGCGAAGTGCCGGGGCAGGATCTCCTGTCATCTCACCTTGCTCCTGCCGA
GAAAGTATCCATCATGGCTGATGCAATGCGGCGGCTGCATACGCTTGATCCGGCTACCTGCCCATTCGAC
CACCAAGCGAAACATCGCATCGAGCGAGCACGTACTCGGATGGAAGCCGGTCTTGTCGATCAGGATGATC
TGGACGAAGAGCATCAGGGGCTCGCGCCAGCCGAACTGTTCGCCAGGCTCAAGGCGCGCATGCCCGACGG
CGAGGATCTCGTCGTGACCCATGGCGATGCCTGCTTGCCGAATATCATGGTGGAAAATGGCCGCTTTTCT
GGATTCATCGACTGTGGCCGGCTGGGTGTGGCGGACCGCTATCAGGACATAGCGTTGGCTACCCGTGATA
TTGCTGAAGAGCTTGGCGGCGAATGGGCTGACCGCTTCCTCGTGCTTTACGGTATCGCCGCTCCCGATTC
GCAGCGCATCGCCTTCTATCGCCTTCTTGACGAGTTCTTCTGAGCGGGACTCTGGGGTTCGAAATGACCG
ACCAAGCGACGCCCAACCTGCCATCACGAGATTTCGATTCCACCGCCGCCTTCTATGAAAGGTTGGGCTT
CGGAATCGTTTTCCGGGACGCCGGCTGGATGATCCTCCAGCGCGGGGATCTCATGCTGGAGTTCTTCGCC
CACCCCAACTTGTTTATTGCAGCTTATAATGGTTACAAATAAAGCAATAGCATCACAAATTTCACAAATA
AAGCATTTTTTTCACTGCATTCTAGTTGTGGTTTGTCCAAACTCATCAATGTATCTTATCATGTCTGTAT
ACCGTCGACCTCTAGCTAGAGCTTGGCGTAATCATGGTCATAGCTGTTTCCTGTGTGAAATTGTTATCCG
CTCACAATTCCACACAACATACGAGCCGGAAGCATAAAGTGTAAAGCCTGGGGTGCCTAATGAGTGAGCT
AACTCACATTAATTGCGTTGCGCTCACTGCCCGCTTTCCAGTCGGGAAACCTGTCGTGCCAGCTGCATTA
ATGAATCGGCCAACGCGCGGGGAGAGGCGGTTTGCGTATTGGGCGCTCTTCCGCTTCCTCGCTCACTGAC
TCGCTGCGCTCGGTCGTTCGGCTGCGGCGAGCGGTATCAGCTCACTCAAAGGCGGTAATACGGTTATCCA
CAGAATCAGGGGATAACGCAGGAAAGAACATGTGAGCAAAAGGCCAGCAAAAGGCCAGGAACCGTAAAAA
GGCCGCGTTGCTGGCGTTTTTCCATAGGCTCCGCCCCCCTGACGAGCATCACAAAAATCGACGCTCAAGT
CAGAGGTGGCGAAACCCGACAGGACTATAAAGATACCAGGCGTTTCCCCCTGGAAGCTCCCTCGTGCGCT
CTCCTGTTCCGACCCTGCCGCTTACCGGATACCTGTCCGCCTTTCTCCCTTCGGGAAGCGTGGCGCTTTC
TCATAGCTCACGCTGTAGGTATCTCAGTTCGGTGTAGGTCGTTCGCTCCAAGCTGGGCTGTGTGCACGAA
CCCCCCGTTCAGCCCGACCGCTGCGCCTTATCCGGTAACTATCGTCTTGAGTCCAACCCGGTAAGACACG
ACTTATCGCCACTGGCAGCAGCCACTGGTAACAGGATTAGCAGAGCGAGGTATGTAGGCGGTGCTACAGA
GTTCTTGAAGTGGTGGCCTAACTACGGCTACACTAGAAGAACAGTATTTGGTATCTGCGCTCTGCTGAAG
CCAGTTACCTTCGGAAAAAGAGTTGGTAGCTCTTGATCCGGCAAACAAACCACCGCTGGTAGCGGTGGTT
TTTTTGTTTGCAAGCAGCAGATTACGCGCAGAAAAAAAGGATCTCAAGAAGATCCTTTGATCTTTTCTAC
GGGGTCTGACGCTCAGTGGAACGAAAACTCACGTTAAGGGATTTTGGTCATGAGATTATCAAAAAGGATC
TTCACCTAGATCCTTTTAAATTAAAAATGAAGTTTTAAATCAATCTAAAGTATATATGAGTAAACTTGGT
CTGACAGTTACCAATGCTTAATCAGTGAGGCACCTATCTCAGCGATCTGTCTATTTCGTTCATCCATAGT
TGCCTGACTCCCCGTCGTGTAGATAACTACGATACGGGAGGGCTTACCATCTGGCCCCAGTGCTGCAATG
ATACCGCGAGACCCACGCTCACCGGCTCCAGATTTATCAGCAATAAACCAGCCAGCCGGAAGGGCCGAGC
GCAGAAGTGGTCCTGCAACTTTATCCGCCTCCATCCAGTCTATTAATTGTTGCCGGGAAGCTAGAGTAAG
TAGTTCGCCAGTTAATAGTTTGCGCAACGTTGTTGCCATTGCTACAGGCATCGTGGTGTCACGCTCGTCG
TTTGGTATGGCTTCATTCAGCTCCGGTTCCCAACGATCAAGGCGAGTTACATGATCCCCCATGTTGTGCA
AAAAAGCGGTTAGCTCCTTCGGTCCTCCGATCGTTGTCAGAAGTAAGTTGGCCGCAGTGTTATCACTCAT
GGTTATGGCAGCACTGCATAATTCTCTTACTGTCATGCCATCCGTAAGATGCTTTTCTGTGACTGGTGAG
TACTCAACCAAGTCATTCTGAGAATAGTGTATGCGGCGACCGAGTTGCTCTTGCCCGGCGTCAATACGGG
ATAATACCGCGCCACATAGCAGAACTTTAAAAGTGCTCATCATTGGAAAACGTTCTTCGGGGCGAAAACT
CTCAAGGATCTTACCGCTGTTGAGATCCAGTTCGATGTAACCCACTCGTGCACCCAACTGATCTTCAGCA
TCTTTTACTTTCACCAGCGTTTCTGGGTGAGCAAAAACAGGAAGGCAAAATGCCGCAAAAAAGGGAATAA
GGGCGACACGGAAATGTTGAATACTCATACTCTTCCTTTTTCAATATTATTGAAGCATTTATCAGGGTTA
TTGTCTCATGAGCGGATACATATTTGAATGTATTTAGAAAAATAAACAAATAGGGGTTCCGCGCACATTT
CCCCGAAAAGTGCCACCTGACGTCGACG
Features (pLannotate 1.2.2; 21 found; start..end, strand, type, name):
     24..76      -  misc_feature   bom (fragment): basis of mobility region from pBR322
    231..610     +  enhancer       CMV enhancer: human cytomegalovirus immediate early enhancer
    611..814     +  promoter       CMV promoter: human cytomegalovirus (CMV) immediate early promoter
    810..843     +  LTR            5' LTR (truncated) (fragment): truncated 5' long terminal repeat (LTR) from HIV-1
    859..877     +  promoter       T7 promoter: promoter for bacteriophage T7 RNA polymerase
    920..970     +  CDS            Lifeact: peptide that binds filamentous actin (Riedl et al., 2008) first 17 amino acids of budding yeast Abp140
    992..1402    +  CDS            pfyP (fragment): PHOT_BACSU - Also known as ytvA. Experimental evidence at protein level: Swiss-Prot protein existence level 1. Exhibits the same spectroscopical features and blue-light induced photochemistry as plants phototropins, with the reversible formation of a blue-shifted photoproduct, assigned to an FMN-cysteine thiol adduct. Although it is a positive regulator in the activation of the environmental signaling branch of the general stress transcription factor sigma-B, its precise role is undetermined. From Bacillus subtilis (strain 168).
   1471..1695    +  polyA_signal   bGH poly(A) signal: bovine growth hormone polyadenylation signal
   1699..1720    +  promoter       SV40 promoter (fragment): SV40 enhancer and early promoter
   1741..2169    +  rep_origin     f1 ori (sequence partly withheld): f1 bacteriophage origin of replication; arrow indicates direction of (+) strand synthesis
   2183..2512    +  promoter       SV40 promoter: SV40 enhancer and early promoter
   2579..3370    +  CDS            neo: KKA2_KLEPN - Also known as kan, nptII. Experimental evidence at protein level: Swiss-Prot protein existence level 1. Resistance to kanamycin, neomycin, paromomycin, ribostamycin, butirosin and gentamicin B. From Klebsiella pneumoniae.
   3394..3552    +  CDS            ble (fragment): BLE_KLEPN - Experimental evidence at protein level: Swiss-Prot protein existence level 1. Binding protein with a strong affinity to the bleomycin family of antibiotics. Binds to CL990; an antimitotic-antibiotic compound. From Klebsiella pneumoniae.
   3547..3668    +  polyA_signal   SV40 poly(A) signal: SV40 polyadenylation signal
   3741..3757    -  protein_bind   lac operator: The lac repressor binds to the lac operator to inhibit transcription in E. coli. This inhibition can be relieved by adding lactose or isopropyl-β-D-thiogalactopyranoside (IPTG). lac repressor encoded by lacI
   3765..3795    -  promoter       lac promoter: promoter for the E. coli lac operon
   3810..3831    -  protein_bind   CAP binding site: CAP binding activates transcription in the presence of cAMP. E. coli catabolite activator protein
   3844..3936    -  CDS            lacI (fragment): lac repressor; lacI; The lac repressor binds to the lac operator to inhibit transcription in E. coli. This inhibition can be relieved by adding lactose or isopropyl-β-D-thiogalactopyranoside (IPTG).
   4119..4707    -  rep_origin     ori: high-copy-number ColE1/pMB1/pBR322/pUC origin of replication
   4878..5738    -  CDS            AmpR: β-lactamase; bla; confers resistance to ampicillin, carbenicillin, and related antibiotics
   5739..5843    -  promoter       AmpR promoter: bla
