[The description below was written by a language model from this plasmid's Addgene catalogue record and pLannotate feature annotations shown in this document.]
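Description:
Lifeact-rsLOV1 pcDNA3.1(+) is a mammalian expression plasmid of about 5.9 kb built on the pcDNA3.1(+) backbone. It is maintained in E. coli as a high-copy plasmid through a ColE1/pUC-type origin and selected with ampicillin via the β-lactamase gene and its own promoter. An f1 phage origin is also present. For selection in mammalian cells, the backbone carries a neomycin phosphotransferase gene driven by the SV40 enhancer/early promoter and terminated by an SV40 polyadenylation signal. Small annotated fragments, including ble, lacI, lac promoter/operator, bom and a short HIV-1 LTR-like match next to the CMV promoter, appear to be backbone remnants or annotation artefacts rather than functional parts.

The expression cassette uses the human cytomegalovirus immediate-early enhancer and promoter, followed by a T7 promoter, and ends with the bovine growth hormone polyadenylation signal. The open reading frame begins with Lifeact, the 17-residue F-actin-binding peptide from budding yeast Abp140. It is fused at its C-terminus to rsLOV1, a 429 bp synthetic insert cloned between AgeI and NotI sites that both remain intact. The annotation matches this insert to a fragment of the Bacillus subtilis blue-light photoreceptor YtvA, a flavin-binding protein that undergoes reversible FMN-cysteine adduct photochemistry. This agrees with the associated publication, which describes reversibly switchable fluorescent proteins engineered from YtvA.

The fusion targets the switchable fluorophore to actin filaments in transfected mammalian cells, and the publication title indicates use in RESOLFT and STED nanoscopy. The depositor and repository-sequenced records differ by only a few nucleotides in length and share the same feature layout.
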