Addgene plasmid #107881: Lifeact-rsLOV1 pcDNA3.1(+)
Purpose: Mammalian expression of Lifeact-rsLOV1
Depositing lab: Stefan Hell. Publication: Novel reversibly switchable fluorescent proteins for RESOLFT and STED nanoscopy engineered from the bacterial photoreceptor YtvA. Gregor C, Sidenstein SC, Andresen M, Sahl SJ, Danzl JG, Hell SW. Sci Rep. 2018 Feb 9;8(1):2724. doi: 10.1038/s41598-018-19947-1. PubMed 29426833.
Backbone
  Vector backbone: pcDNA3.1(+)
  Backbone size w/o insert (bp): 5374
  Total vector size (bp): 5875
  Vector type: Mammalian Expression
Growth in bacteria
  Bacterial resistance: Ampicillin, 100 μg/mL
  Growth temperature: 37°C
  Growth strain: DH5alpha
  Copy number: High Copy
Gene/Insert
  Gene/Insert name: rsLOV1
  Species: Synthetic
  Insert size (bp): 429
  Promoter: CMV
  Tag / fusion protein: Lifeact (N terminal on backbone)
  Cloning method: Restriction Enzyme; 5′ cloning site AgeI (not destroyed); 3′ cloning site NotI (not destroyed)
  Sequencing primers: 5′ TAATACGACTCACTATAGGG; 3′ TAGAAGGCACAGTCGAGG
Terms and licenses: Academic/Nonprofit Terms; Industry Terms: Not Available to Industry
How to cite: Lifeact-rsLOV1 pcDNA3.1(+) was a gift from Stefan Hell (Addgene plasmid # 107881 ; http://n2t.net/addgene:107881 ; RRID:Addgene_107881)
